>Addgene plasmid #128993 | pMM0617 | addgene full sequence | sequence record 259427 | Addgene NGS Result
GGATAACCGTGCGGCCGCCAATGCTAAATTCGAGTGAAACACAGGAAGATCAGAAAATCCTCATTTCATC
CATATTAACAATAATTTCAAATGTTTATTTGCATTATTTGAAACTAGGCAAGACAAGCAACGAAACGTTT
TTGAAAATTTTGAGTATTTTCAATAAATTTGTAGAGGACTCAGATATTGAAAAAAAGCTACAGCAATTAA
TACTTGATAAGAAGAGTATTGAGAAGGGCAACGGTTCATCATCTCATGGATCTGCACATGAACAAACACC
AGAGTCAAACGACGTTGAAATTGAGGCTACTGCGCCAATTGATGACAATACAGACGATGATAACAAACCG
AAGTTATCTGATGTAGAAAAGGATTAAAGATGCTAAGAGATAGTGATGATATTTCATAAATAATGTAATT
CTATATATGTTAATTACCTTTTTTGCGAGGCATATTTATGGTGAAGGATAAGTTTTGACCATCAAAGAAG
GTTAATGTGGCTGTGGTTTCAGGGTCCATAAAGCCCACATGGATAACATTACCCCTGAATTCGCATCTAG
ACTGATGAGACGTGGTAGAGCCACAAACAGCCGGTACAAGCAACGATCTCCAGGACCATCTGAATCATGC
GCGGATGACACGAACTCACGACGGCGATCACAGACATTAACCCACAGTACAGACACTGCGACAACGTGGC
AATTCGTCGCAATACAACGTGAGACCGAAAGTGAAACGTGATTTCATGCGTCATTTTGAACATTTTGTAA
ATCTTATTTAATAATGTGTGCGGCAATTCACATTTAATTTATGAATGTTTTCTTAACATCGCGGCAACTC
AAGAAACGGCAGGTTCGGATCTTAGCTACTAGAGAAAGAGGAGAAATACTAGATGCGTAAAGGCGAAGAG
CTGTTCACTGGTGTCGTCCCTATTCTGGTGGAACTGGATGGTGATGTCAACGGTCATAAGTTTTCCGTGC
GTGGCGAGGGTGAAGGTGACGCAACTAATGGTAAACTGACGCTGAAGTTCATCTGTACTACTGGTAAACT
GCCGGTTCCTTGGCCGACTCTGGTAACGACGCTGACTTATGGTGTTCAGTGCTTTGCTCGTTATCCGGAC
CATATGAAGCAGCATGACTTCTTCAAGTCCGCCATGCCGGAAGGCTATGTGCAGGAACGCACGATTTCCT
TTAAGGATGACGGCACGTACAAAACGCGTGCGGAAGTGAAATTTGAAGGCGATACCCTGGTAAACCGCAT
TGAGCTGAAAGGCATTGACTTTAAAGAGGACGGCAATATCCTGGGCCATAAGCTGGAATACAATTTTAAC
AGCCACAATGTTTACATCACCGCCGATAAACAAAAAAATGGCATTAAAGCGAATTTTAAAATTCGCCACA
ACGTGGAGGATGGCAGCGTGCAGCTGGCTGATCACTACCAGCAAAACACTCCAATCGGTGATGGTCCTGT
TCTGCTGCCAGACAATCACTATCTGAGCACGCAAAGCGTTCTGTCTAAAGATCCGAACGAGAAACGCGAT
CATATGGTTCTGCTGGAGTTCGTAACCGCAGCGGGCATCACGCATGGTATGGATGAACTGTACAAATGAC
CAGGCATCAAATAAAACGAAAGGCTCAGTCGAAAGACTGGGCCTTTCGTTTTATCTGTTGTTTGTCGGTG
AACGCTCTCTACTAGAGTCACACTGGCTCACCTTCGGGTGGGCCTTTCTGCGTTTATAGGTCTCAGCTGG
AAATCTGCTCGTCAGTGGTGCTCACACTGACGAATCATGTACAGATCATACCGATGACTGCCTGGCGACT
CACAACTAAGCAAGACAGCCGGAACCAGCGCCGGCGAACACCACTGCATATATGGCATATCACAACAGTC
CACGTCTCAAGCAGTTACAGAGATGTTACGAACCACTAGTGCACTGCAGTACAGCAGGTCGACAACCCTT
AATATAACTTCGTATAATGTATGCTATACGAAGTTATTAGGTCTAGAGATCCCAATACAACAGATCACGT
GATCTTTTTGTAAGATGAAGTTGAAGTAGTGTTGCACCGTGCCAATGCAGGTGGCTATTAGATTAAATAT
GTGATTTGTTCTATTAAGTTTCCTGTATAATTAATGGGGAGCGCTGATTCTCTTTTGGTACGCTTCCCAT
CCAGCATTTCTGTATCTTTCACCTTCAACCTTAGGATCTCTACCCTTGGCGAAAAGTCCTCTGCCAACAA
TGATGATATCTGATCCACCACTTACAACTTCGTCGACGGTTCTGTACTGCTGACCCAATGCATCGCCTTT
GTCGTCTAAACCTACACCTGGGGTCATGATTAGCCAATCAAACCCTTCTTCTCTTCCTCCCATATCGTTC
TGAGCAATGAACCCAATAACGAAATCTTTATCACTCTTTGCAATATCAACGGTACCCTTAGTATATTCAC
CGTGTGCTAGAGAACCCTTGGAAGACAATTCAGCAAGCATCAATAATCCCCTTGGTTCTTTGGTGACCTC
TTGCGCACCTTGTTTCAAGCCAGCAACAATACCAGCACCAGTAACCCCGTGGGCGTTGGTGATATCAGAC
CATTCTGCGATACGGTAAACGCCCGATGTATATTGTAATTTGACTGTGTTACCGATATCGGCGAATTTTC
TGTCCTCAAATATCAAGAACTTGTATTTCTCTGCCAATGCTTTCAATGGAACGACAGTACCCTCATAACT
GAAATCATCCAAGATATCAACGTGTGTTTTCAAAAGGCAAATGTATGGACCCAACGTTTCAACAAGTTTC
AATAGCTCATCAGTCGAACGAACGTCAAGAGAAGCACACAAATTGGTCTTCTTTTCATCCATTAAACGTA
AAAGTTTCGATGCAACCGGACTTGCATGAGTCTCAGCTCTACTGGTATATGATTTTGTGGACATGGTGCA
ACTAATTGACGGGAGTGTATTGACGCTGGCGTACTGGCTTTCACAAAATGGCCCAATCACAACCACATCT
TAGATAGTTGAAATGACTTTAGATAACATCAATTGAGATGAGCTTAATCATGTCAAAGCTAAAAGTGTCA
CCATGAACGACAATTCTTAAGCAAATCACGTGATATAGATCCACGAATAACCACCATTTGATGCTCGAGG
CAAGTAATGTGTGTAAAAAAATGCGTTACCACCATCCAATGCAGACCGATCTTCTACCCAGAATCACATA
TATTTATGTACCGAGTACCTTTTTTCTATCTTCCAATTGCTTCTCCCATATGATTGTCTCCGTAAGCTCG
AAATTTCTAAGTTGGATTTTAATCTTCACGCAGGATGACAGTTCGATGAGCTTCTGAGGAGTGTTTAGAA
CATAATCATTTATCCATGGTCTATCTCTTCTTGTCGCTTTTTCTCCTCGATAGAACCTAAATAAAACGAG
CTCTCGAGAACCCTTAATATAACTTCGTATAATGTATGCTATACGAAGTTATTAGGTGATATCAGATCCA
CTGAGTAGAGCACTTGAATCCACTGCCCCGGGAATCTCGGTCGTAATGATTTCTATAATGACGAAAAAAA
AAAAATTGGAAAGAAAAAGCTTCATGGCCTTTATAAAAAGGAACTATCCAATACCTCGCCAGAACCAAGT
AACAGTATTTTACGGGGCACAAATCAAGAACAATAAGACAGGACTGTAAAGATGGACGCATTGAACTCCA
AAGAACAACAAGAGTTCCAAAAAGTAGTGGAACAAAAGCAAATGAAGGATTTCATGCGTTTGTACTCTAA
TCTGGTAGAAAGATGTTTCACAGACTGTGTCAATGACTTCACAACATCAAAGCTAACCAATAAGGAACAA
ACATGCATCATGAAGTGCTCAGAAAAGTTCTTGAAGCATAGCGAACGTGTAGGGCAGCGTTTCCAAGAAC
AAAACGCTGCCTTGGGACAAGGCTTGGGCCGATAAGGTGTACTGGCGTATATATATCTAATTATGTATCT
CTGGTGTAGCCCATTTTTAGCATGTAAATATAAAGACCGAGCGGCCGCGTGTTACAACCAATTAACCAAT
TCTGATTAGAAAAACTCATCGAGCATCAAATGAAACTGCAATTTATTCATATCAGGATTATCAATACCAT
ATTTTTGAAAAAGCCGTTTCTGTAATGAAGGAGAAAACTCACCGAGGCAGTTCCATAGGATGGCAAGATC
CTGGTATCGGTCTGCGATTCCGACTCGTCCAACATCAATACAACCTATTAATTTCCCCTCGTCAAAAATA
AGGTTATCAAGTGAGAAATCACCATGAGTGACGACTGAATCCGGTGAGAATGGCAAAAGCTTATGCATTT
CTTTCCAGACTTGTTCAACAGGCCAGCCATTACGCTCGTCATCAAAATCACTCGCATCAACCAAACCGTT
ATTCATTCGTGATTGCGCCTGAGCGAGGCGAAATACGCGATCGCTGTTAAAAGGACAATTACAAACAGGA
ATCGAATGCAACCGGCGCAGGAACACTGCCAGCGCATCAACAATATTTTCACCTGAATCAGGATATTCTT
CTAATACCTGGAATGCTGTTTTCCCGGGGATCGCAGTGGTGAGTAACCATGCATCATCAGGAGTACGGAT
AAAATGCTTGATGGTCGGAAGAGGCATAAATTCCGTCAGCCAGTTTAGTCTGACCATCTCATCTGTAACA
TCATTGGCAACGCTACCTTTGCCATGTTTCAGAAACAACTCTGGCGCATCGGGCTTCCCATACAATCGAT
AGATTGTCGCACCTGATTGCCCGACATTATCGCGAGCCCATTTATACCCATATAAATCAGCATCCATGTT
GGAATTTAATCGCGGCCTGGAGCAAGACGTTTCCCGTTGAATATGGCTCATAACACCCCTTGTATTACTG
TTTATGTAAGCAGACAGTTTTATTGTTCATGATGATATATTTTTATCTTGTGCAATGTAACATCAGAGAT
TTTGAGACACAACGTGGCTTTGTTGAATAAATCGAACTTTTGCTGAGTTGAAGGATCAGTCATGACCAAA
ATCCCTTAACGTGAGTTTTCGTTCCACTGAGCGTCAGACCCCGTAGAAAAGATCAAAGGATCTTCTTGAG
ATCCTTTTTTTCTGCGCGTAATCTGCTGCTTGCAAACAAAAAAACCACCGCTACCAGCGGTGGTTTGTTT
GCCGGATCAAGAGCTACCAACTCTTTTTCCGAAGGTAACTGGCTTCAGCAGAGCGCAGATACCAAATACT
GTTCTTCTAGTGTAGCCGTAGTTAGGCCACCACTTCAAGAACTCTGTAGCACCGCCTACATACCTCGCTC
TGCTAATCCTGTTACCAGTGGCTGCTGCCAGTGGCGATAAGTCGTGTCTTACCGGGTTGGACTCAAGACG
ATAGTTACCGGATAAGGCGCAGCGGTCGGGCTGAACGGGGGGTTCGTGCACACAGCCCAGCTTGGAGCGA
ACGACCTACACCGAACTGAGATACCTACAGCGTGAGCTATGAGAAAGCGCCACGCTTCCCGAAGGGAGAA
AGGCGGACAGGTATCCGGTAAGCGGCAGGGTCGGAACAGGAGAGCGCACGAGGGAGCTTCCAGGGGGAAA
CGCCTGGTATCTTTATAGTCCTGTCGGGTTTCGCCACCTCTGACTTGAGCGTCGATTTTTGTGATGCTCG
TCAGGGGGGCGGAGCCTATGGAAAAACGCCAGCAACGCGGCCTTTTTACGGTTCCTGGCCTTTTGCTGGC
CTTTTGCTCACATGTTCTTTCCTGCGTTATCCCCTGATTCTGT
Features (pLannotate 1.2.2; 10 found; start..end, strand, type, name):
     18..374     +  CDS            GEA2 (fragment): GEA2_YEAST - Experimental evidence at protein level: Swiss-Prot protein existence level 1. Activates the ARF proteins by exchanging bound GDP for free GTP. Plays a role in maintaining mitochondrial morphology (PubMed:25190516). From Saccharomyces cerevisiae (strain ATCC 204508 / S288c) (Baker's yeast).
    893..1606    +  CDS            superfolder GFP: GFP variant that folds robustly even when fused to poorly folded proteins (Pédelacq et al., 2006)
   1618..1689    +  terminator     rrnB T1 terminator: transcription terminator T1 from the E. coli rrnB gene
   1705..1732    +  terminator     T7Te terminator: phage T7 early transcription terminator
   1964..1997    -  protein_bind   loxP: Cre-mediated recombination occurs in the 8-bp core sequence (GCATACAT). Cre recombinase
   2149..2934    -  CDS            URA3: PYRF_YEAST - Experimental evidence at protein level: Swiss-Prot protein existence level 1. From Saccharomyces cerevisiae (strain ATCC 204508 / S288c) (Baker's yeast).
   3449..3482    -  protein_bind   loxP: Cre-mediated recombination occurs in the 8-bp core sequence (GCATACAT). Cre recombinase
   3692..3952    +  CDS            TIM9: TIM9_YEAST - Experimental evidence at protein level: Swiss-Prot protein existence level 1. Mitochondrial intermembrane chaperone that participates in the import and insertion of multi-pass transmembrane proteins into the mitochondrial inner membrane. Also required for the transfer of beta- barrel precursors from the TOM complex to the sorting and assembly machinery (SAM complex) of the outer membrane. Acts as a chaperone-like protein that protects the hydrophobic precursors from aggregation and guide them through the mitochondrial intermembrane space. Compared to TIM10, it may have a strong st
   4066..4881    -  CDS            KanR: aminoglycoside phosphotransferase; aph(3')-Ia; confers resistance to kanamycin in bacteria or G418 (Geneticin®) in eukaryotes
   5106..5694    +  rep_origin     ori: high-copy-number ColE1/pMB1/pBR322/pUC origin of replication
