[The description below was written by a language model from this plasmid's Addgene catalogue record and pLannotate feature annotations shown in this document.]
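Description:
pMM0617 is a preassembled yeast integration entry vector from a Saccharomyces cerevisiae optogenetic toolkit, built in the modular Golden Gate-style format suggested by its ConLS' and ConRE' connector names. No named backbone is recorded. The 5.8 kb plasmid is maintained in E. coli at high copy through a ColE1/pUC-type origin and selected with kanamycin via the aph(3')-Ia KanR gene. The feature table shows no yeast replication origin or centromere, consistent with a vector meant to integrate into the chromosome rather than replicate episomally.

The payload is framed by homology arms for the URA3 locus. The annotation detects fragments of GEA2 and TIM9, the genes flanking URA3 in the yeast genome, at the two ends of the cassette. The catalogue insert name labels both arms as "5' homology", which is probably a naming slip for one of them, although the record does not clarify this. Between the arms sits a superfolder GFP dropout cassette followed by the bacterial rrnB T1 and T7Te terminators, bracketed by the ConLS' and ConRE' connectors. In this type of design, the GFP is expressed in E. coli and is replaced when transcription units are assembled into the vector, so correct clones can be identified as non-fluorescent colonies. The promoter driving sfGFP is not annotated. Downstream lies a URA3 marker flanked by two loxP sites in the same orientation. The catalogue describes it as KlURA3, the Kluyveromyces lactis orthologue, although the annotation tool matched it to S. cerevisiae URA3. This marker allows uracil prototrophy selection of integrants, and Cre recombinase can later excise it so the marker can be reused.
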