Addgene plasmid #128993: pMM0617
Purpose: loxP-KIURA3-loxP preassembled entry vector
Depositing lab: Megan McClean. Depositing organization: University of Wisconsin, Madison. Publication: A yeast optogenetic toolkit (yOTK) for gene expression control in Saccharomyces cerevisiae. An-Adirekkun JM, Stewart CJ, Geller SH, Patel MT, Melendez J, Oakes BL, Noyes MB, McClean MN. Biotechnol Bioeng. 2019 Dec 2. doi: 10.1002/bit.27234. PubMed 31788779.
Backbone
  Vector backbone: NA
  Vector type: Yeast Expression
Growth in bacteria
  Bacterial resistance: Kanamycin, 50 μg/mL
  Growth temperature: 37°C
  Growth strain: DH5alpha
  Copy number: High Copy
Gene/Insert
  Gene/Insert name: KanR-ColE1 URA 5' homology-ConLS'-sfGFP dropout-ConRE'-loxP-KIURA3-loxP-URA3 5' homology
  Species: S. cerevisiae (budding yeast)
  Cloning method: Restriction Enzyme; 5′ cloning site unknown (unknown if destroyed); 3′ cloning site unknown (unknown if destroyed)
Terms and licenses: Academic/Nonprofit Terms; Industry Terms: Not Available to Industry
How to cite: pMM0617 was a gift from Megan McClean (Addgene plasmid # 128993 ; http://n2t.net/addgene:128993 ; RRID:Addgene_128993)
